Addgene plasmid #48739: pET-UNC60A
Purpose: Bacterial expression of UNC-60A (a C. elegans ADF/cofilin)
Depositing lab: Shoichiro Ono. Depositing organization: Emory University. Publication: Two Caenorhabditis elegans actin depolymerizing factor/cofilin proteins, encoded by the unc-60 gene, differentially regulate actin filament dynamics. Ono S, Benian GM. J Biol Chem. 1998 Feb 6;273(6):3778-83. 10.1074/jbc.273.6.3778 PubMed 9452511.
Backbone
  Vector backbone: pET-3a
  Backbone manufacturer: Novagen
  Modifications to backbone: none
  Vector type: Bacterial Expression
Growth in bacteria
  Bacterial resistance: Ampicillin, 100 μg/mL
  Growth temperature: 37°C
  Growth strain: XL1 Blue
  Copy number: High Copy
Gene/Insert
  Gene/Insert name: C. elegans UNC-60A cDNA (alt name: C. elegans ADF/cofilin)
  Species: C. elegans (nematode)
  Insert size (bp): 495
  Entrez Gene: unc-60 (a.k.a. CELE_C38C3.5)
  Promoter: T7
  Cloning method: Restriction Enzyme; 5′ cloning site NdeI (unknown if destroyed); 3′ cloning site BamHI (unknown if destroyed)
  Sequencing primers: 5′ T7; 3′ T7term
Terms and licenses: Academic/Nonprofit Terms; Industry Terms: Not Available to Industry
How to cite: pET-UNC60A was a gift from Shoichiro Ono (Addgene plasmid # 48739 ; http://n2t.net/addgene:48739 ; RRID:Addgene_48739)
