[The description below was written by a language model from this plasmid's Addgene catalogue record.]
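Description:
pET-UNC60A is a bacterial expression plasmid built on the unmodified pET-3a backbone, carrying the cDNA for UNC-60A, one of the actin depolymerizing factor (ADF)/cofilin proteins encoded by the Caenorhabditis elegans unc-60 gene. The plasmid confers ampicillin resistance for selection in E. coli and is recorded as high copy. The record lists a general cloning strain for propagation. Because transcription depends on T7 RNA polymerase, protein production would normally require a host that supplies that polymerase, although the record does not name an expression strain.

The 495 bp insert was placed between the NdeI and BamHI sites by restriction cloning, downstream of the T7 promoter. The use of a T7 terminator primer for 3′ sequencing indicates that the insert is followed by the T7 terminator. In pET vectors the NdeI site overlaps the vector's start codon, so cloning there typically positions the open reading frame directly behind the vector's ribosome binding site. The record lists no fusion tags or mutations, which suggests the protein is made in untagged form, but this is not stated explicitly, and it is not known whether the cloning sites remain intact. No feature table was provided, so details of the backbone elements beyond the catalogue fields cannot be confirmed.

The stated purpose is recombinant production of UNC-60A in bacteria. The associated work compared the two ADF/cofilin isoforms arising from unc-60 and how they differentially regulate actin filament dynamics, so this plasmid is a source of protein for biochemical studies of actin.
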