>Addgene plasmid #48739 | pET-UNC60A | depositor partial sequence | sequence record 70789 | pET-UNC60A sequence 498 bps
ATGAGTTCCGGTGTCATGGTCGACCCAGATGTGCAGACATCTTTCCAAAAGCTCTCCGAGGGACGCAAGG
AGTACCGCTACATCATTTTCAAGATCGACGAGAACAAGGTGATCGTGGAAGCCGCGGTGACTCAGGATCA
GCTCGGCATCACTGGAGACGACTATGATGACTCTTCCAAGGCCGCTTTCGACAAATTCGTCGAGGACGTG
AAGTCTCGAACCGATAATCTGACCGATTGCCGCTACGCCGTTTTCGACTTCAAGTTCACGTGCAGTCGTG
TTGGAGCCGGCACGAGCAAGATGGACAAGATCATCTTCCTCCAGATCTGCCCAGATGGTGCTTCTATCAA
GAAAAAGATGGTGTACGCTTCGTCCGCCGCCGCCATCAAGACTTCTCTCGGAACCGGCAAAATCCTTCAG
TTCCAGGTGTCTGACGAGAGCGAGATGAGCCACAAGGAACTCCTCAACAAGTTGGGCGAGAAATACGGAG
ATCACTAG
