>Addgene plasmid #48739 | pET-UNC60A | addgene partial sequence | sequence record 72987 | T7 5'-TAATACGACTCACTATAGGG-3'
ACTTTAAGAAGGAGATATACATATGAGTTCCGGTGTCATGGTCGACCCAGATGTGCAGACATCTTTCCAA
AAGCTCTCCGAGGGACGCAAGGAGTACCGCTACATCATTTTCAAGATCGACGAGAACAAGGTGATCGTGG
AAGCCGCGGTGACTCAGGATCAGCTCGGCATCACTGGAGACGACTATGATGACTCTTCCAAGGCCGCTTT
CGACAAATTCGTCGAGGACGTGAAGTCTCGAACCGATAATCTGACCGATTGCCGCTACGCCGTTTTCGAC
TTCAAGTTCACGTGCAGTCGTGTTGGAGCCGGCACGAGCAAGATGGACAAGATCATCTTCCTCCAGATCT
GCCCAGATGGTGCTTCTATCAAGAAAAAGATGGTGTACGCTTCGTCCGCCGCCGCCATCAAGACTTCTCT
CGGAACCGGCAAAATCCTTCAGTTCCAGGTGTCTGACGAGAGCGAGATGAGCCACAAGGAACTCCTCAAC
AAGTTGGGCGAGAAATACGGAGATCACTAGATACACGGGATCCGGCTGCTAACAAAGCCCGAAAGGAAGC
TGAGTTGGCTGCTGCCACCGCTGAGCAATAACTAGCATAACCCCTTGGGGCCTCTAAACGGGTCTTGAGG
GGTTTTTTGCTGAAAGGAGGAACTATATCCGGATATCCACAGGACGGGTGTGGTCGCCATGATCGCGTAG
TCGATAGTGGCTCCAAGTAGCGAAGCGAGCAGGACTGGGCGGCGGCCAAAGCGGTCGGACAGTGCTCCGA
GAACGGGTGCGCATAGAAATTGCATCAACGCATATAGCGCTAGCAGCACGCCATAGTGACTGGCGATGCT
GTCGGAATGGACGATATCCCGCAAGAGGCCCGGCAGTACCGGCATAACCAAGCCTATGCCTACAGCATCC
AGGGTGACGGTGCC
